Addgene plasmid #144124: TFORF2514
Purpose: Lentiviral vector for overexpressing transcription factor ORFs with unique 24-bp barcodes. Barcodes facilitate identification of transcription factors in pooled screens.
Depositing lab: Feng Zhang. Depositing organization: Broad Institute. Publication: A transcription factor atlas of directed differentiation. Joung J, Ma S, Tay T, Geiger-Schuller KR, Kirchgatterer PC, Verdine VK, Guo B, Arias-Garcia MA, Allen WE, Singh A, Kuksenko O, Abudayyeh OO, Gootenberg JS, Fu Z, Macrae RK, Buenrostro JD, Regev A, Zhang F. Cell. 2023 Jan 5;186(1):209-229.e26. doi: 10.1016/j.cell.2022.11.026. PubMed 36608654.
Backbone
  Vector backbone: pLX_TRC317
  Backbone manufacturer: Broad Institute Genetic Perturbation Platform
  Backbone size w/o insert (bp): 8264
  Vector type: Mammalian Expression, Lentiviral
  Selectable markers: Puromycin
Growth in bacteria
  Bacterial resistance: Ampicillin, 100 μg/mL
  Growth temperature: 37°C
  Growth strain: NEB Stable
  Copy number: High Copy
Gene/Insert
  Gene/Insert name: PDCD2
  Species: H. sapiens (human)
  Insert size (bp): 1136
  Entrez Gene: PDCD2 (a.k.a. RP8, ZMYND7, MGC12347)
  Promoter: EF1a
  Cloning method: Unknown
  Sequencing primers: 5′ GGGTGGAGACTGAAGTTAGGCCAG; 3′ CACATAGCGTAAAAGGAGCAACATAG
Terms and licenses: Academic/Nonprofit Terms; Industry Terms: Not Available to Industry
Depositor comments: NM_002598,ENST00000541970 . The transcription factor ORF portion of this plasmid was synthesized by Genewiz. Please test multiple small colonies in case of plasmid recombination. To make this collection available in a timely manner, a portion of this collection was not fully sequenced by Addgene. If an Addgene verified full plasmid sequence is not available, please contact us prior to placing an order to request the full sequence.
How to cite: TFORF2514 was a gift from Feng Zhang (Addgene plasmid # 144124 ; http://n2t.net/addgene:144124 ; RRID:Addgene_144124)
