[The description below was written by a language model from this plasmid's Addgene catalogue record and pLannotate feature annotations shown in this document.]
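Description:
TFORF2514 is a lentiviral mammalian expression plasmid built on the pLX_TRC317 backbone and carrying the human PDCD2 open reading frame (also known as RP8 or ZMYND7). It belongs to a barcoded transcription factor ORF collection. In bacteria it is maintained through a high-copy ColE1/pUC-type origin and selected with ampicillin via the β-lactamase gene. An f1 origin and remnants of a lac/lacZα cloning region flanked by T7 and T3 promoters are also present in the backbone. The depositor notes that the plasmid can recombine during propagation, as is common for LTR-containing vectors.

The viral portion has a third-generation, self-inactivating layout. An RSV promoter drives a truncated HIV-1 5' LTR, followed by the Ψ packaging signal with a gag fragment, the Rev response element for Rev-dependent nuclear export of the genomic RNA, a cPPT/CTS element, and a ΔU3 3' LTR with a downstream SV40 polyadenylation signal. Between the LTRs, an SV40 early promoter drives puromycin N-acetyltransferase for selection of transduced cells. Downstream, the EF-1α promoter constitutively drives the PDCD2 coding sequence, and a WPRE follows to enhance transcript stability and expression. The record states that each ORF in the collection is paired with a unique 24-bp barcode. The barcode is not annotated in the feature table, so its position is not stated; the short region between the ORF and WPRE, which includes a small U6-derived fragment, is one candidate, but this is an inference. The construct is intended for overexpressing PDCD2, alone or in pooled screens in which barcode readout identifies the delivered factor, as in directed differentiation studies.
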