Features (pLannotate 1.2.2; 31 found; start..end, strand, type, name):
      5..231     +  promoter       RSV promoter: Rous sarcoma virus enhancer/promoter
    232..412     +  LTR            5' LTR (truncated): truncated 5' long terminal repeat (LTR) from HIV-1
    459..584     +  misc_feature   HIV-1 Ψ: packaging signal of human immunodeficiency virus type 1
    568..931     +  CDS            HIV-1 gag (fragment): gag protein from human immunodeficiency virus 1; gag
   1077..1310    +  misc_feature   RRE: The Rev response element (RRE) of HIV-1 allows for Rev-dependent mRNA export from the nucleus to the cytoplasm.
   1687..1713    +  CDS            Rev (fragment): human immunodeficiency virus 1 (HIV-1) Rev protein; rev; enhances nuclear export of unspliced and incompletely spliced viral mRNAs
   1720..1743    +  promoter       SV40 promoter (fragment): SV40 early promoter
   1744..1815    +  promoter       SV40 promoter (fragment): SV40 enhancer and early promoter
   1839..1974    +  rep_origin     SV40 ori: SV40 origin of replication
   2020..2616    +  CDS            PuroR (fragment): puromycin N-acetyltransferase; pac from Streptomyces; confers resistance to puromycin
   2665..2782    +  misc_feature   cPPT/CTS: central polypurine tract and central termination sequence of HIV-1
   2847..2913    +  CDS            small t antigen (fragment): SV40 (simian virus 40) small t antigen
   2920..4098    +  promoter       EF-1α promoter: strong constitutive promoter for human elongation factor EF-1α
   4115..5146    +  CDS            PDCD2: PDCD2_HUMAN - Also known as RP8, ZMYND7. Experimental evidence at protein level: Swiss-Prot protein existence level 1. May be a DNA-binding protein with a regulatory function. May play an important role in cell death and/or in regulation of cell proliferation. From Homo sapiens (Human).
   5162..5215    +  promoter       U6 promoter (fragment): RNA polymerase III promoter for human U6 snRNA
   5257..5845    +  misc_feature   WPRE: woodchuck hepatitis virus posttranscriptional regulatory element
   5896..5915    +  misc_feature   cPPT/CTS (fragment): central polypurine tract and central termination sequence of HIV-1
   5917..6150    +  LTR            3' LTR (ΔU3): self-inactivating 3' long terminal repeat (LTR) from HIV-1
   6228..6349    +  polyA_signal   SV40 poly(A) signal: SV40 polyadenylation signal
   6389..6524    +  rep_origin     SV40 ori: SV40 origin of replication
   6545..6563    -  promoter       T7 promoter: promoter for bacteriophage T7 RNA polymerase
   6571..6726    +  CDS            lacZα (fragment): LacZα fragment of β-galactosidase; lacZ fragment
   6731..7159    +  rep_origin     f1 ori (sequence partly withheld): f1 bacteriophage origin of replication; arrow indicates direction of (+) strand synthesis
   7212..7316    +  promoter       AmpR promoter: bla
   7317..8177    +  CDS            AmpR: β-lactamase; bla; confers resistance to ampicillin, carbenicillin, and related antibiotics
   8348..8936    +  rep_origin     ori: high-copy-number ColE1/pMB1/pBR322/pUC origin of replication
   9119..9211    +  CDS            lacI (fragment): lac repressor; lacI; The lac repressor binds to the lac operator to inhibit transcription in E. coli. This inhibition can be relieved by adding lactose or isopropyl-β-D-thiogalactopyranoside (IPTG).
   9224..9245    +  protein_bind   CAP binding site: CAP binding activates transcription in the presence of cAMP. E. coli catabolite activator protein
   9260..9290    +  promoter       lac promoter: promoter for the E. coli lac operon
   9298..9314    +  protein_bind   lac operator: The lac repressor binds to the lac operator to inhibit transcription in E. coli. This inhibition can be relieved by adding lactose or isopropyl-β-D-thiogalactopyranoside (IPTG). lac repressor encoded by lacI
   9359..9377    +  promoter       T3 promoter: promoter for bacteriophage T3 RNA polymerase
>Addgene plasmid #144124 | TFORF2514 | addgene full sequence | sequence record 396186 | Addgene NGS Result
TTAATGTAGTCTTATGCAATACTCTTGTAGTCTTGCAACATGGTAACGATGAGTTAGCAACATGCCTTAC
AAGGAGAGAAAAAGCACCGTGCATGCCGATTGGTGGAAGTAAGGTGGTACGATCGTGCCTTATTAGGAAG
GCAACAGACGGGTCTGACATGGATTGGACGAACCACTGAATTGCCGCATTGCAGAGATATTGTATTTAAG
TGCCTAGCTCGATACATAAACGGGTCTCTCTGGTTAGACCAGATCTGAGCCTGGGAGCTCTCTGGCTAAC
TAGGGAACCCACTGCTTAAGCCTCAATAAAGCTTGCCTTGAGTGCTTCAAGTAGTGTGTGCCCGTCTGTT
GTGTGACTCTGGTAACTAGAGATCCCTCAGACCCTTTTAGTCAGTGTGGAAAATCTCTAGCAGTGGCGCC
CGAACAGGGACTTGAAAGCGAAAGGGAAACCAGAGGAGCTCTCTCGACGCAGGACTCGGCTTGCTGAAGC
GCGCACGGCAAGAGGCGAGGGGCGGCGACTGGTGAGTACGCCAAAAATTTTGACTAGCGGAGGCTAGAAG
GAGAGAGATGGGTGCGAGAGCGTCAGTATTAAGCGGGGGAGAATTAGATCGCGATGGGAAAAAATTCGGT
TAAGGCCAGGGGGAAAGAAAAAATATAAATTAAAACATATAGTATGGGCAAGCAGGGAGCTAGAACGATT
CGCAGTTAATCCTGGCCTGTTAGAAACATCAGAAGGCTGTAGACAAATACTGGGACAGCTACAACCATCC
CTTCAGACAGGATCAGAAGAACTTAGATCATTATATAATACAGTAGCAACCCTCTATTGTGTGCATCAAA
GGATAGAGATAAAAGACACCAAGGAAGCTTTAGACAAGATAGAGGAAGAGCAAAACAAAAGTAAGACCAC
CGCACAGCAAGCGGCCGCTGATCTTCAGACCTGGAGGAGGAGATATGAGGGACAATTGGAGAAGTGAATT
ATATAAATATAAAGTAGTAAAAATTGAACCATTAGGAGTAGCACCCACCAAGGCAAAGAGAAGAGTGGTG
CAGAGAGAAAAAAGAGCAGTGGGAATAGGAGCTTTGTTCCTTGGGTTCTTGGGAGCAGCAGGAAGCACTA
TGGGCGCAGCGTCAATGACGCTGACGGTACAGGCCAGACAATTATTGTCTGGTATAGTGCAGCAGCAGAA
CAATTTGCTGAGGGCTATTGAGGCGCAACAGCATCTGTTGCAACTCACAGTCTGGGGCATCAAGCAGCTC
CAGGCAAGAATCCTGGCTGTGGAAAGATACCTAAAGGATCAACAGCTCCTGGGGATTTGGGGTTGCTCTG
GAAAACTCATTTGCACCACTGCTGTGCCTTGGAATGCTAGTTGGAGTAATAAATCTCTGGAACAGATTTG
GAATCACACGACCTGGATGGAGTGGGACAGAGAAATTAACAATTACACAAGCTTAATACACTCCTTAATT
GAAGAATCGCAAAACCAGCAAGAAAAGAATGAACAAGAATTATTGGAATTAGATAAATGGGCAAGTTTGT
GGAATTGGTTTAACATAACAAATTGGCTGTGGTATATAAAATTATTCATAATGATAGTAGGAGGCTTGGT
AGGTTTAAGAATAGTTTTTGCTGTACTTTCTATAGTGAATAGAGTTAGGCAGGGATATTCACCATTATCG
TTTCAGACCCACCTCCCAACCCCGAGGGGACCCATGCATTGCATCTCAATTAGTCAGCAACCAGGTGTGG
AAAGTCCCCAGGCTCCCCAGCAGGCAGAAGTATGCAAAGCATGCGTCTCAATTAGTCAGCAACCATAGTC
CCGCCCCTAACTCCGCCCATCCCGCCCCTAACTCCGCCCAGTTCCGCCCATTCTCCGCCCCATGGCTGAC
TAATTTTTTTTATTTATGCAGAGGCCGAGGCCGCCTCGGCCTCTGAGCTATTCCAGAAGTAGTGAGGAGG
CTTTTTTGGAGGCCTAGGCTTTTGCAAAAAGCTTTCTAGAGGTACCACCGGAGCTTACCATGACCGAGTA
CAAGCCCACGGTGCGCCTCGCCACCCGCGACGACGTCCCCAGGGCCGTACGCACCCTCGCCGCCGCGTTC
GCCGACTACCCCGCCACGCGCCACACCGTCGATCCGGACCGCCACATCGAGCGGGTCACCGAGCTGCAAG
AACTCTTCCTCACGCGCGTCGGGCTCGACATCGGCAAGGTGTGGGTCGCGGACGACGGCGCCGCCGTGGC
GGTCTGGACCACGCCGGAGAGCGTCGAAGCGGGGGCGGTGTTCGCCGAGATCGGCCCGCGCATGGCCGAG
TTGAGCGGTTCCCGGCTGGCCGCGCAGCAACAGATGGAAGGCCTCCTGGCGCCGCACCGGCCCAAGGAGC
CCGCGTGGTTCCTGGCCACCGTCGGCGTCTCGCCCGACCACCAGGGCAAGGGTCTGGGCAGCGCCGTCGT
GCTCCCCGGAGTGGAGGCGGCCGAGCGCGCCGGGGTGCCCGCCTTCCTGGAGACCTCCGCGCCCCGCAAC
CTCCCCTTCTACGAGCGGCTCGGCTTCACCGTCACCGCCGACGTCGAGGTGCCCGAAGGACCGCGCACCT
GGTGCATGACCCGCAAGCCCGGTGCCAGTTAACGAATTCTAGATCTTGAGACAAATGGCAGTATTCATCC
ACAATTTTAAAAGAAAAGGGGGGATTGGGGGGTACAGTGCAGGGGAAAGAATAGTAGACATAATAGCAAC
AGACATACAAACTAAAGAATTACAAAAACAAATTACAAAAATTCAAAATTTTCGGGTTTATTACAGGGAC
AGCAGAGATCCACTTTGGCGCCGGCTCGAGGCCTGCAGGTGCAAAGATGGATAAAGTTTTAAACAGAGAG
GAATCTTTGCAGCTAATGGACCTTCTAGGTCTTGAAAGGAGTGGGAATTGGCTCCGGTGCCCGTCAGTGG
GCAGAGCGCACATCGCCCACAGTCCCCGAGAAGTTGGGGGGAGGGGTCGGCAATTGAACCGGTGCCTAGA
GAAGGTGGCGCGGGGTAAACTGGGAAAGTGATGTCGTGTACTGGCTCCGCCTTTTTCCCGAGGGTGGGGG
AGAACCGTATATAAGTGCAGTAGTCGCCGTGAACGTTCTTTTTCGCAACGGGTTTGCCGCCAGAACACAG
GTAAGTGCCGTGTGTGGTTCCCGCGGGCCTGGCCTCTTTACGGGTTATGGCCCTTGCGTGCCTTGAATTA
CTTCCACCTGGCTGCAGTACGTGATTCTTGATCCCGAGCTTCGGGTTGGAAGTGGGTGGGAGAGTTCGAG
GCCTTGCGCTTAAGGAGCCCCTTCGCCTCGTGCTTGAGTTGAGGCCTGGCCTGGGCGCTGGGGCCGCCGC
GTGCGAATCTGGTGGCACCTTCGCGCCTGTCTCGCTGCTTTCGATAAGTCTCTAGCCATTTAAAATTTTT
GATGACCTGCTGCGACGCTTTTTTTCTGGCAAGATAGTCTTGTAAATGCGGGCCAAGATCTGCACACTGG
TATTTCGGTTTTTGGGGCCGCGGGCGGCGACGGGGCCCGTGCGTCCCAGCGCACATGTTCGGCGAGGCGG
GGCCTGCGAGCGCGGCCACCGAGAATCGGACGGGGGTAGTCTCAAGCTGGCCGGCCTGCTCTGGTGCCTG
GCCTCGCGCCGCCGTGTATCGCCCCGCCCTGGGCGGCAAGGCTGGCCCGGTCGGCACCAGTTGCGTGAGC
GGAAAGATGGCCGCTTCCCGGCCCTGCTGCAGGGAGCTCAAAATGGAGGACGCGGCGCTCGGGAGAGCGG
GCGGGTGAGTCACCCACACAAAGGAAAAGGGCCTTTCCGTCCTCAGCCGTCGCTTCATGTGACTCCACGG
AGTACCGGGCGCCGTCCAGGCACCTCGATTAGTTCTCGAGCTTTTGGAGTACGTCGTCTTTAGGTTGGGG
GGAGGGGTTTTATGCGATGGAGTTTCCCCACACTGAGTGGGTGGAGACTGAAGTTAGGCCAGCTTGGCAC
TTGATGTAATTCTCCTTGGAATTTGCCCTTTTTGAGTTTGGATCTTGGTTCATTCTCAAGCCTCAGACAG
TGGTTCAAAGTTTTTTTCTTCCATTTCAGGTGTCGTGAGGCTAGCACCGCCACCATGGCTGCCGCCGGGG
CCAGGCCTGTGGAGCTGGGCTTCGCCGAGTCGGCGCCGGCGTGGCGACTGCGCAGCGAGCAGTTCCCCAG
CAAGGTGGGCGGGCGGCCGGCATGGCTGGGCGCGGCCGGGCTGCCGGGGCCCCAGGCCCTGGCCTGCGAG
CTGTGCGGCCGCCCGCTCTCCTTCCTGCTGCAGGTGTATGCGCCGCTGCCTGGCCGCCCGGACGCCTTCC
ACCGCTGCATCTTCCTCTTCTGCTGCCGCGAGCAGCCGTGCTGTGCCGGCCTGCGAGTTTTTAGGAATCA
ACTACCCAGGAAAAACGATTTTTACTCATATGAGCCACCTTCTGAGAATCCTCCCCCAGAAACAGGAGAA
TCAGTGTGTCTCCAGCTTAAGTCTGGTGCTCATCTCTGCAGGGTTTGTGGCTGTTTAGGCCCCAAAACGT
GCTCCAGATGCCACAAAGCATATTACTGCAGCAAGGAGCATCAGACCCTAGACTGGAGATTGGGACATAA
GCAGGCTTGTGCACAACCAGATCATCTGGACCATATAATTCCAGACCACAACTTCCTTTTTCCAGAATTT
GAAATTGTAATAGAAACAGAAGATGAGATTATGCCTGAGGTTGTGGAAAAGGAAGATTACTCAGAGATTA
TAGGGAGCATGGGTGAAGCACTTGAGGAAGAACTGGATTCCATGGCAAAACATGAATCCAGGGAAGATAA
AATTTTTCAGAAGTTTAAAACTCAGATAGCCCTTGAACCAGAACAGATTCTTAGATATGGCAGAGGTATT
GCCCCCATCTGGATTTCTGGTGAAAATATTCCTCAAGAAAAGGATATTCCAGATTGCCCCTGTGGTGCCA
AGAGAATATTGGAATTCCAGGTCATGCCTCAGCTCCTAAACTACCTGAAGGCTGACAGACTGGGCAAGAG
CATTGACTGGGGCATCCTGGCTGTCTTCACCTGTGCTGAGAGCTGCAGCTTGGGTACTGGCTATACAGAA
GAATTTGTGTGGAAGCAGGATGTAACAGATACACCGTAGTAATGAACTAGTCCGTAACTTGAAAGTATTT
CGATTTCTTGGCTTTATATATCTTGTGGAAAGGACGAGCGTAAGTAGCTTACGAACTTCGCACGCGTTAA
GTCGACAATCAACCTCTGGATTACAAAATTTGTGAAAGATTGACTGGTATTCTTAACTATGTTGCTCCTT
TTACGCTATGTGGATACGCTGCTTTAATGCCTTTGTATCATGCTATTGCTTCCCGTATGGCTTTCATTTT
CTCCTCCTTGTATAAATCCTGGTTGCTGTCTCTTTATGAGGAGTTGTGGCCCGTTGTCAGGCAACGTGGC
GTGGTGTGCACTGTGTTTGCTGACGCAACCCCCACTGGTTGGGGCATTGCCACCACCTGTCAGCTCCTTT
CCGGGACTTTCGCTTTCCCCCTCCCTATTGCCACGGCGGAACTCATCGCCGCCTGCCTTGCCCGCTGCTG
GACAGGGGCTCGGCTGTTGGGCACTGACAATTCCGTGGTGTTGTCGGGGAAATCATCGTCCTTTCCTTGG
CTGCTCGCCTGTGTTGCCACCTGGATTCTGCGCGGGACGTCCTTCTGCTACGTCCCTTCGGCCCTCAATC
CAGCGGACCTTCCTTCCCGCGGCCTGCTGCCGGCTCTGCGGCCTCTTCCGCGTCTTCGCCTTCGCCCTCA
GACGAGTCGGATCTCCCTTTGGGCCGCCTCCCCGCGTCGACTTTAAGACCAATGACTTACAAGGCAGCTG
TAGATCTTAGCCACTTTTTAAAAGAAAAGGGGGGACTGGAAGGGCTAATTCACTCCCAACGAAGACAAGA
TCTGCTTTTTGCTTGTACTGGGTCTCTCTGGTTAGACCAGATCTGAGCCTGGGAGCTCTCTGGCTAACTA
GGGAACCCACTGCTTAAGCCTCAATAAAGCTTGCCTTGAGTGCTTCAAGTAGTGTGTGCCCGTCTGTTGT
GTGACTCTGGTAACTAGAGATCCCTCAGACCCTTTTAGTCAGTGTGGAAAATCTCTAGCAGTACGTATAG
TAGTTCATGTCATCTTATTATTCAGTATTTATAACTTGCAAAGAAATGAATATCAGAGAGTGAGAGGAAC
TTGTTTATTGCAGCTTATAATGGTTACAAATAAAGCAATAGCATCACAAATTTCACAAATAAAGCATTTT
TTTCACTGCATTCTAGTTGTGGTTTGTCCAAACTCATCAATGTATCTTATCATGTCTGGCTCTAGCTATC
CCGCCCCTAACTCCGCCCATCCCGCCCCTAACTCCGCCCAGTTCCGCCCATTCTCCGCCCCATGGCTGAC
TAATTTTTTTTATTTATGCAGAGGCCGAGGCCGCCTCGGCCTCTGAGCTATTCCAGAAGTAGTGAGGAGG
CTTTTTTGGAGGCCTAGGGACGTACCCAATTCGCCCTATAGTGAGTCGTATTACGCGCGCTCACTGGCCG
TCGTTTTACAACGTCGTGACTGGGAAAACCCTGGCGTTACCCAACTTAATCGCCTTGCAGCACATCCCCC
TTTCGCCAGCTGGCGTAATAGCGAAGAGGCCCGCACCGATCGCCCTTCCCAACAGTTGCGCAGCCTGAAT
GGCGAATGGG
[124 nt withheld, positions 6731-6854]
C
[91 nt withheld, positions 6856-6946]
A
[49 nt withheld, positions 6948-6996]
CCTTTGACGTTGGAGTCCACGTTCTTT
[37 nt withheld, positions 7024-7060]
ACCCTATCTCGGTCTATTCTTTTGATTTATAAGGGATTTTGCCGATTTCGGCCTATTGGTTAAAAAATGA
GCTGATTTAACAAAAATTTAACGCGAATTTTAACAAAATATTAACGCTTACAATTTAGGTGGCACTTTTC
GGGGAAATGTGCGCGGAACCCCTATTTGTTTATTTTTCTAAATACATTCAAATATGTATCCGCTCATGAG
ACAATAACCCTGATAAATGCTTCAATAATATTGAAAAAGGAAGAGTATGAGTATTCAACATTTCCGTGTC
GCCCTTATTCCCTTTTTTGCGGCATTTTGCCTTCCTGTTTTTGCTCACCCAGAAACGCTGGTGAAAGTAA
AAGATGCTGAAGATCAGTTGGGTGCACGAGTGGGTTACATCGAACTGGATCTCAACAGCGGTAAGATCCT
TGAGAGTTTTCGCCCCGAAGAACGTTTTCCAATGATGAGCACTTTTAAAGTTCTGCTATGTGGCGCGGTA
TTATCCCGTATTGACGCCGGGCAAGAGCAACTCGGTCGCCGCATACACTATTCTCAGAATGACTTGGTTG
AGTACTCACCAGTCACAGAAAAGCATCTTACGGATGGCATGACAGTAAGAGAATTATGCAGTGCTGCCAT
AACCATGAGTGATAACACTGCGGCCAACTTACTTCTGACAACGATCGGAGGACCGAAGGAGCTAACCGCT
TTTTTGCACAACATGGGGGATCATGTAACTCGCCTTGATCGTTGGGAACCGGAGCTGAATGAAGCCATAC
CAAACGACGAGCGTGACACCACGATGCCTGTAGCAATGGCAACAACGTTGCGCAAACTATTAACTGGCGA
ACTACTTACTCTAGCTTCCCGGCAACAATTAATAGACTGGATGGAGGCGGATAAAGTTGCAGGACCACTT
CTGCGCTCGGCCCTTCCGGCTGGCTGGTTTATTGCTGATAAATCTGGAGCCGGTGAGCGTGGGTCTCGCG
GTATCATTGCAGCACTGGGGCCAGATGGTAAGCCCTCCCGTATCGTAGTTATCTACACGACGGGGAGTCA
GGCAACTATGGATGAACGAAATAGACAGATCGCTGAGATAGGTGCCTCACTGATTAAGCATTGGTAACTG
TCAGACCAAGTTTACTCATATATACTTTAGATTGATTTAAAACTTCATTTTTAATTTAAAAGGATCTAGG
TGAAGATCCTTTTTGATAATCTCATGACCAAAATCCCTTAACGTGAGTTTTCGTTCCACTGAGCGTCAGA
CCCCGTAGAAAAGATCAAAGGATCTTCTTGAGATCCTTTTTTTCTGCGCGTAATCTGCTGCTTGCAAACA
AAAAAACCACCGCTACCAGCGGTGGTTTGTTTGCCGGATCAAGAGCTACCAACTCTTTTTCCGAAGGTAA
CTGGCTTCAGCAGAGCGCAGATACCAAATACTGTTCTTCTAGTGTAGCCGTAGTTAGGCCACCACTTCAA
GAACTCTGTAGCACCGCCTACATACCTCGCTCTGCTAATCCTGTTACCAGTGGCTGCTGCCAGTGGCGAT
AAGTCGTGTCTTACCGGGTTGGACTCAAGACGATAGTTACCGGATAAGGCGCAGCGGTCGGGCTGAACGG
GGGGTTCGTGCACACAGCCCAGCTTGGAGCGAACGACCTACACCGAACTGAGATACCTACAGCGTGAGCT
ATGAGAAAGCGCCACGCTTCCCGAAGGGAGAAAGGCGGACAGGTATCCGGTAAGCGGCAGGGTCGGAACA
GGAGAGCGCACGAGGGAGCTTCCAGGGGGAAACGCCTGGTATCTTTATAGTCCTGTCGGGTTTCGCCACC
TCTGACTTGAGCGTCGATTTTTGTGATGCTCGTCAGGGGGGCGGAGCCTATGGAAAAACGCCAGCAACGC
GGCCTTTTTACGGTTCCTGGCCTTTTGCTGGCCTTTTGCTCACATGTTCTTTCCTGCGTTATCCCCTGAT
TCTGTGGATAACCGTATTACCGCCTTTGAGTGAGCTGATACCGCTCGCCGCAGCCGAACGACCGAGCGCA
GCGAGTCAGTGAGCGAGGAAGCGGAAGAGCGCCCAATACGCAAACCGCCTCTCCCCGCGCGTTGGCCGAT
TCATTAATGCAGCTGGCACGACAGGTTTCCCGACTGGAAAGCGGGCAGTGAGCGCAACGCAATTAATGTG
AGTTAGCTCACTCATTAGGCACCCCAGGCTTTACACTTTATGCTTCCGGCTCGTATGTTGTGTGGAATTG
TGAGCGGATAACAATTTCACACAGGAAACAGCTATGACCATGATTACGCCAAGCGCGCAATTAACCCTCA
CTAAAGGGAACAAAAGCTGGAGCTGCAAGC
