>Addgene plasmid #144124 | TFORF2514 | depositor partial sequence | sequence record 284496 | Insert
ACCGCCACCATGGCTGCCGCCGGGGCCAGGCCTGTGGAGCTGGGCTTCGCCGAGTCGGCGCCGGCGTGGC
GACTGCGCAGCGAGCAGTTCCCCAGCAAGGTGGGCGGGCGGCCGGCATGGCTGGGCGCGGCCGGGCTGCC
GGGGCCCCAGGCCCTGGCCTGCGAGCTGTGCGGCCGCCCGCTCTCCTTCCTGCTGCAGGTGTATGCGCCG
CTGCCTGGCCGCCCGGACGCCTTCCACCGCTGCATCTTCCTCTTCTGCTGCCGCGAGCAGCCGTGCTGTG
CCGGCCTGCGAGTTTTTAGGAATCAACTACCCAGGAAAAACGATTTTTACTCATATGAGCCACCTTCTGA
GAATCCTCCCCCAGAAACAGGAGAATCAGTGTGTCTCCAGCTTAAGTCTGGTGCTCATCTCTGCAGGGTT
TGTGGCTGTTTAGGCCCCAAAACGTGCTCCAGATGCCACAAAGCATATTACTGCAGCAAGGAGCATCAGA
CCCTAGACTGGAGATTGGGACATAAGCAGGCTTGTGCACAACCAGATCATCTGGACCATATAATTCCAGA
CCACAACTTCCTTTTTCCAGAATTTGAAATTGTAATAGAAACAGAAGATGAGATTATGCCTGAGGTTGTG
GAAAAGGAAGATTACTCAGAGATTATAGGGAGCATGGGTGAAGCACTTGAGGAAGAACTGGATTCCATGG
CAAAACATGAATCCAGGGAAGATAAAATTTTTCAGAAGTTTAAAACTCAGATAGCCCTTGAACCAGAACA
GATTCTTAGATATGGCAGAGGTATTGCCCCCATCTGGATTTCTGGTGAAAATATTCCTCAAGAAAAGGAT
ATTCCAGATTGCCCCTGTGGTGCCAAGAGAATATTGGAATTCCAGGTCATGCCTCAGCTCCTAAACTACC
TGAAGGCTGACAGACTGGGCAAGAGCATTGACTGGGGCATCCTGGCTGTCTTCACCTGTGCTGAGAGCTG
CAGCTTGGGTACTGGCTATACAGAAGAATTTGTGTGGAAGCAGGATGTAACAGATACACCGTAGTAATGA
ACTAGTCCGTAACTTGAAAGTATTTCGATTTCTTGGCTTTATATATCTTGTGGAAAGGACGAGCGTAAGT
AGCTTACGAACTTCGC
