>Addgene plasmid #144124 | TFORF2514 | depositor partial sequence | sequence record 284497 | Barcode
GCGTAAGTAGCTTACGAACTTCGC
